>Addgene plasmid #193379 | nTALECD for_PKT3 exon12_1397NC | addgene full sequence | sequence record 381704 | Addgene NGS Result
CGGCCATGCTAGAGTCCGCAAAAATCACCAGTCTCTCTCTACAAATCTATCTCTCTCTATTTTTCTCCAG
AATAATGTGTGAGTAGTTCCCAGATAAGGGAATTAGGGTTCTTATAGGGTTTCGCTCATGTGTTGAGCAT
ATAAGAAACCCTTAGTATGTATTTGTATTTGTAAAATACTTCTATCAATAAAATTTCTAATTCCTAAAAC
CAAAATCCAGTGACCTGCAGGCATGCGACGTCGGGCCCTCTAGAGGATCCCCGGCACCCTACTTAGATCA
ACACATAAAAGTTAGTAAGTGAAGAACCACAACAACAACACTAGATTCATCTTCAAGTGTATGTAGGTAT
AGTAACATGAACAAGAACAGACTCAAGTACAAGATCGCATACGAAAATGGAAATGGCAATGTCACTTCCA
CATAATCAAACACGAATCCTCATATCAACAAGGCCTGAGATTCTAACTAGCTCATAACAACTTAGCCAAT
AGTTACTTGAGACTACCAAATGTATGTAGAACTAAAGACTAAGGGACAGAGAGTTCGTCTAAACAGGTGA
ATCTAGTCGTTGTTATCTAATAAACAATTCAGCCCCAAATGCAGAACACACATAGAGCTCTCTATTGATT
CAAATTACGATCTGATACTGATAACGTCTAGATTTTTAGGGTTAAAGCAATCAATCACCTGACGATTCAA
GGTGGTTGGATCATGACGATTCCAGAAAACATCAAGCAAGCTCTCAAAGCTACACTCTTTGGGATCATAC
TGAACTCTAACAACCTCGTTATGTCCCGTAGTGCCAGTACAGACATCCTCGTAACTCGGATTGTGCACGA
TGCCATGGCTATACCCAACCTCGGTCTTGGTCACACCAGGAACTCTCTGGTAAGCTAGCTCCACTCCCCA
GAAACAACCGGCGCCAAATTGCGCGAATTGCTGACCTGAAGACGGAACATCATCGTCGGGTCCTTGGGCG
ATTGCGGCGGAAGATGGGTCAGCTTGGGCTTGAGGACGAGACCCGAATCCGAGTCTGTTGAAAAGGTTGT
TCATTGGGGATTTGTATACGGAGATTGGTCGTCGAGAGGTTTGAGGGAAAGGACAAATGGGTTTGGCTCT
GGAGAAAGAGAGTGCGGCTTTAGAGAGAGAATTGAGAGGTTTAGAGAGAGATGCGGCGGCGATGAGCGGA
GGAGAGACGACGAGGACCTGCATTATCAAAGCAGTGACGTGGTGAAATTTGGAACTTTTAAGAGGCAGAT
AGATTTATTATTTGTATCCATTTTCTTCATTGTTCTAGAATGTCGCGGAACAAATTTTAAAACTAAATCC
TAAATTTTTCTAATTTTGTTGCCAATAGTGGATATGTGGGCCGTATAGAAGGAATCTATTGAAGGCCCAA
ACCCATACTGACGAGCCCAAAGGTTCGTTTTGCGTTTTATGTTTCGGTTCGATGCCAACGCCACATTCTG
AGCTAGGCAAAAAACAAACGTGTCTTTGAATAGACTCCTCTCGTTAACACATGCAGCGGCTGCATGGTGA
CGCCATTAACACGTGGCCTACAATTGCATGATGTCTCCATTGACACGTGACTTCTCGTCTCCTTTCTTAA
TATATCTAACAAACACTCCTACCTCTTCCAAAATATATACACATCTTTTTGATCAATCTCTCATTCAAAA
TCTCATTCTCTCTAGTAAACAAGAACAAAAAAATGGCGGATACAGCTAGAGGAACCCATCACGATATCAT
CGGCAGAGACCAGTACCCGATGATGGGCCGAGACCGAGACCAGTACCAGATGTCCGGACGAGGATCTGAC
TACTCCAAGTCTAGGCAGATTGCTAAAGCTGCAACTGCTGTCACAGCTGGTGGTTCCCTCCTTGTTCTCT
CCAGCCTTACCCTTGTTGGAACTGTCATAGCTTTGACTGTTGCAACACCTCTGCTCGTTATCTTCAGCCC
AATCCTTGTCCCGGCTCTCATCACAGTTGCACTCCTCATCACCGGTTTTCTTTCCTCTGGAGGGTTTGGC
ATTGCCGCTATAACCGTTTTCTCTTGGATTTACAAGTAAGCACACATTTATCATCTTACTTCATAATTTT
GTGCAATATGTGCATGCATGTGTTGAGCCAGTAGCTTTGGATCAATTTTTTTGGTCGAATAACAAATGTA
ACAATAAGAAATTGCAAATTCTAGGGAACATTTGGTTAACTAAATACGAAATTTGACCTAGCTAGCTTGA
ATGTGTCTGTGTATATCATCTATATAGGTAAAATGCTTGGTATGATACCTATTGATTGTGAATAGGTACG
CAACGGGAGAGCACCCACAGGGATCAGACAAGTTGGACAGTGCAAGGATGAAGTTGGGAAGCAAAGCTCA
GGATCTGAAAGACAGAGCTCAGTACTACGGACAGCAACATACTGGTGGGGAACATGACCGTGACCGTACT
CGTGGTGGCCAGCACACTACTCAAGGGTGGGCGCGCCGACCCAGCTTTCTTGTACAAAGTGGTGATATCC
CGCGGATGGTGAGCAAGGGCGAGGAGCTGTTCACCGGGGTGGTGCCCATCCTGGTCGAGCTGGACGGCGA
CGTAAACGGCCACAAGTTCAGCGTGTCCGGCGAGGGCGAGGGCGATGCCACCTACGGCAAGCTGACCCTG
AAGTTCATCTGCACCACCGGCAAGCTGCCCGTGCCCTGGCCCACCCTCGTGACCACCCTGACCTACGGCG
TGCAGTGCTTCAGCCGCTACCCCGACCACATGAAGCAGCACGACTTCTTCAAGTCCGCCATGCCCGAAGG
CTACGTCCAGGAGCGCACCATCTTCTTCAAGGACGACGGCAACTACAAGACCCGCGCCGAGGTGAAGTTC
GAGGGCGACACCCTGGTGAACCGCATCGAGCTGAAGGGCATCGACTTCAAGGAGGACGGCAACATCCTGG
GGCACAAGCTGGAGTACAACTACAACAGCCACAACGTCTATATCATGGCCGACAAGCAGAAGAACGGCAT
CAAGGTGAACTTCAAGATCCGCCACAACATCGAGGACGGCAGCGTGCAGCTCGCCGACCACTACCAGCAG
AACACCCCCATCGGCGACGGCCCCGTGCTGCTGCCCGACAACCACTACCTGAGCACCCAGTCCGCCCTGA
GCAAAGACCCCAACGAGAAGCGCGATCACATGGTCCTGCTGGAGTTCGTGACCGCCGCCGGGATCACTCT
CGGCATGGACGAGCTGTACGAACCCGGCATGTTACGTCCTGTAGAAACCCCAACCCGTGAAATCAAAAAA
CTCGACGGCCTGTGGGCATTCAGTCTGGATCGCGACCGCAAACCGAAGTCGGCGGCTTTTCTGCTGCAAA
AACGCTGGACTGGCATGAACTTCGGTGAAAAACCGCAGCAGGGAGGCAAACAATGACCATGGCGGCCGGG
AGGGCCATGCTAGAGTCCGCAAAAATCACCAGTCTCTCTCTACAAATCTATCTCTCTCTATTTTTCTCCA
GAATAATGTGTGAGTAGTTCCCAGATAAGGGAATTAGGGTTCTTATAGGGTTTCGCTCATGTGTTGAGCA
TATAAGAAACCCTTAGTATGTATTTGTATTTGTAAAATACTTCTATCAATAAAATTTCTAATTCCTAAAA
CCAAAATCCAGTGACCTGCAGGCATGCGACCTCGAATTATCGATCATGAGCGGAGAATTAAGGGAGTCAC
GTTATGACCCCCGCCGATGACGCGGGACAAGCCGTTTTACGTTTGGAACTGACAGAACCGCAACGTTGAA
GGAGCCACTGAGCCGCGGGTTTCTGGAGTTTAATGAGCTAAGCACATACGTCAGAAACCATTATTGCGCG
TTCAAAAGTCGCCTAAGGTCACTATCAGCTAGCAAATATTTCTTGTCAAAAATGCTCCACTGACGTTCCA
TAAATTCCCCTCGGTATCCAATTAGAGTCTCATATTCACTCTCAACTCGATCGAGGCATGATTGAACAAG
ATGGATTGCACGCAGGTTCTCCGGCCGCTTGGGTGGAGAGGCTATTCGGCTATGACTGGGCACAACAGAC
AATCGGCTGCTCTGATGCCGCCGTGTTCCGGCTGTCAGCGCAGGGGCGCCCGGTTCTTTTTGTCAAGACC
GACCTGTCCGGTGCCCTGAATGAACTCCAAGACGAGGCAGCGCGGCTATCGTGGCTGGCCACGACGGGCG
TTCCTTGCGCAGCTGTGCTCGACGTTGTCACTGAAGCGGGAAGGGACTGGCTGCTATTGGGCGAAGTGCC
GGGGCAGGATCTCCTGTCATCTCACCTTGCTCCTGCCGAGAAAGTATCCATCATGGCTGATGCAATGCGG
CGGCTGCATACGCTTGATCCGGCTACCTGCCCATTCGACCACCAAGCGAAACATCGCATCGAGCGAGCAC
GTACTCGGATGGAAGCCGGTCTTGTCGATCAGGATGATCTGGACGAAGAGCATCAGGGGCTCGCGCCAGC
CGAACTGTTCGCCAGGCTCAAGGCGCGGATGCCCGACGGCGAGGATCTCGTCGTGACCCACGGCGATGCC
TGCTTGCCGAATATCATGGTGGAAAATGGCCGCTTTTCTGGATTCATCGACTGTGGCCGGCTGGGTGTGG
CGGACCGCTATCAGGACATAGCGTTGGCTACCCGTGATATTGCTGAAGAGCTTGGCGGCGAATGGGCTGA
CCGCTTCCTCGTGCTTTACGGTATCGCCGCTCCCGATTCGCAGCGCATCGCCTTCTATCGCCTTCTTGAC
GAGTTCTTCTGAGCGGGACTCTGGGGTTCGGACTCTAGCTAGAGTCAAGCAGATCGTTCAAACATTTGGC
AATAAAGTTTCTTAAGATTGAATCCTGTTGCCGGTCTTGCGATGATTATCATATAATTTCTGTTGAATTA
CGTTAAGCATGTAATAATTAACATGTAATGCATGACGTTATTTATGAGATGGGTTTTTATGATTAGAGTC
CCGCAATTATACATTTAATACGCGATAGAAAACAAAATATAGCGCGCAAACTAGGATAAATTATCGCGCG
CGGTGTCATCTATGTTACTAGATCGACCGGCATGCAAGCTGATAATTCAATTCGGCGTTAATTCAGTACA
TTAAAAACGTCCGCAATGTGTTATTAAGTTGTCTAAGCGTCAATTTGTTTACACCACAATATATCCTGCC
ACCAGCCAGCCAACAGCTCCCCGACCGGCAGCTCGGCACAAAATCACCACTCGATACAGGCAGCCCATCA
GTCCGGGACGGCGTCAGCGGGAGAGCCGTTGTAAGGCGGCAGACTTTGCTCATGTTACCGATGCTATTCG
GAAGAACGGCAACTAAGCTGCCGGGTTTGAAACACGGATGATCTCGCGGAGGGTAGCATGTTGATTGTAA
CGATGACAGAGCGTTGCTGCCTGTGATCAATTCGGGCACGAACCCAGTGGACATAAGCCTGTTCGGTTCG
TAAGCTGTAATGCAAGTAGCGTATGCGCTCACGCAACTGGTCCAGAACCTTGACCGAACGCAGCGGTGGT
AACGGCGCAGTGGCGGTTTTCATGGCTTGTTATGACTGTTTTTTTGGGGTACAGTCTATGCCTCGGGCAT
CCAAGCAGCAAGCGCGTTACGCCGTGGGTCGATGTTTGATGTTATGGAGCAGCAACGATGTTACGCAGCA
GGGCAGTCGCCCTAAAACAAAGTTAAACATCATGGGGGAAGCGGTGATCGCCGAAGTATCGACTCAACTA
TCAGAGGTAGTTGGCGTCATCGAGCGCCATCTCGAACCGACGTTGCTGGCCGTACATTTGTACGGCTCCG
CAGTGGATGGCGGCCTGAAGCCACACAGTGATATTGATTTGCTGGTTACGGTGACCGTAAGGCTTGATGA
AACAACGCGGCGAGCTTTGATCAACGACCTTTTGGAAACTTCGGCTTCCCCTGGAGAGAGCGAGATTCTC
CGCGCTGTAGAAGTCACCATTGTTGTGCACGACGACATCATTCCGTGGCGTTATCCAGCTAAGCGCGAAC
TGCAATTTGGAGAATGGCAGCGCAATGACATTCTTGCAGGTATCTTCGAGCCAGCCACGATCGACATTGA
TCTGGCTATCTTGCTGACAAAAGCAAGAGAACATAGCGTTGCCTTGGTAGGTCCAGCGGCGGAGGAACTC
TTTGATCCGGTTCCTGAACAGGATCTATTTGAGGCGCTAAATGAAACCTTAACGCTATGGAACTCGCCGC
CCGACTGGGCTGGCGATGAGCGAAATGTAGTGCTTACGTTGTCCCGCATTTGGTACAGCGCAGTAACCGG
CAAAATCGCGCCGAAGGATGTCGCTGCCGACTGGGCAATGGAGCGCCTGCCGGCCCAGTATCAGCCCGTC
ATACTTGAAGCTAGACAGGCTTATCTTGGACAAGAAGAAGATCGCTTGGCCTCGCGCGCAGATCAGTTGG
AAGAATTTGTCCACTACGTGAAAGGCGAGATCACCAAGGTAGTCGGCAAATAATGTCTAGCTAGAAATTC
GTTCAAGCCGACGCCGCTTCGCGGCGCGGCTTAACTCAAGCGTTAGATGCACTAAGCACATAATTGCTCA
CAGCCAAACTATCAGGTCAAGTCTGCTTTTATTATTTTTAAGCGTGCATAATAAGCCCTACACAAATTGG
GAGATATATCATGCATGACCAAAATCCCTTAACGTGAGTTTTCGTTCCACTGAGCGTCAGACCCCGTAGA
AAAGATCAAAGGATCTTCTTGAGATCCTTTTTTTCTGCGCGTAATCTGCTGCTTGCAAACAAAAAAACCA
CCGCTACCAGCGGTGGTTTGTTTGCCGGATCAAGAGCTACCAACTCTTTTTCCGAAGGTAACTGGCTTCA
GCAGAGCGCAGATACCAAATACTGTCCTTCTAGTGTAGCCGTAGTTAGGCCACCACTTCAAGAACTCTGT
AGCACCGCCTACATACCTCGCTCTGCTAATCCTGTTACCAGTGGCTGCTGCCAGTGGCGATAAGTCGTGT
CTTACCGGGTTGGACTCAAGACGATAGTTACCGGATAAGGCGCAGCGGTCGGGCTGAACGGGGGGTTCGT
GCACACAGCCCAGCTTGGAGCGAACGACCTACACCGAACTGAGATACCTACAGCGTGAGCTATGAGAAAG
CGCCACGCTTCCCGAAGGGAGAAAGGCGGACAGGTATCCGGTAAGCGGCAGGGTCGGAACAGGAGAGCGC
ACGAGGGAGCTTCCAGGGGGAAACGCCTGGTATCTTTATAGTCCTGTCGGGTTTCGCCACCTCTGACTTG
AGCGTCGATTTTTGTGATGCTCGTCAGGGGGGCGGAGCCTATGGAAAAACGCCAGCAACGCGGCCTTTTT
ACGGTTCCTGGCCTTTTGCTGGCCTTTTGCTCACATGTTCTTTCCTGCGTTATCCCCTGATTCTGTGGAT
AACCGTATTACCGCCTTTGAGTGAGCTGATACCGCTCGCCGCAGCCGAACGACCGAGCGCAGCGAGTCAG
TGAGCGAGGAAGCGGAAGAGCGCCTGATGCGGTATTTTCTCCTTACGCATCTGTGCGGTATTTCACACCG
CATATGGTGCACTCTCAGTACAATCTGCTCTGATGCCGCATAGTTAAGCCAGTATACACTCCGCTATCGC
TACGTGACTGGGTCATGGCTGCGCCCCGACACCCGCCAACACCCGCTGACGCGCCCTGACGGGCTTGTCT
GCTCCCGGCATCCGCTTACAGACAAGCTGTGACCGTCTCCGGGAGCTGCATGTGTCAGAGGTTTTCACCG
TCATCACCGAAACGCGCGAGGCAGGGTGCCTTGATGTGGGCGCCGGCGGTCGAGTGGCGACGGCGCGGCT
TGTCCGCGCCCTGGTAGATTGCCTGGCCGTAGGCCAGCCATTTTTGAGCGGCCAGCGGCCGCGATAGGCC
GACGCGAAGCGGCGGGGCGTAGGGAGCGCAGCGACCGAAGGGTAGGCGCTTTTTGCAGCTCTTCGGCTGT
GCGCTGGCCAGACAGTTATGCACAGGCCAGGCGGGTTTTAAGAGTTTTAATAAGTTTTAAAGAGTTTTAG
GCGGAAAAATCGCCTTTTTTCTCTTTTATATCAGTCACTTACATGTGTGACCGGTTCCCAATGTACGGCT
TTGGGTTCCCAATGTACGGGTTCCGGTTCCCAATGTACGGCTTTGGGTTCCCAATGTACGTGCTATCCAC
AGGAAAGAGACCTTTTCGACCTTTTTCCCCTGCTAGGGCAATTTGCCCTAGCATCTGCTCCGTACATTAG
GAACCGGCGGATGCTTCGCCCTCGATCAGGTTGCGGTAGCGCATGACTAGGATCGGGCCAGCCTGCCCCG
CCTCCTCCTTCAAATCGTACTCCGGCAGGTCATTTGACCCGATCAGCTTGCGCACGGTGAAACAGAACTT
CTTGAACTCTCCGGCGCTGCCACTGCGTTCGTAGATCGTCTTGAACAACCATCTGGCTTCTGCCTTGCCT
GCGGCGCGGCGTGCCAGGCGGTAGAGAAAACGGCCGATGCCGGGATCGATCAAAAAGTAATCGGGGTGAA
CCGTCAGCACGTCCGGGTTCTTGCCTTCTGTGATCTCGCGGTACATCCAATCAGCTAGCTCGATCTCGAT
GTACTCCGGCCGCCCGGTTTCGCTCTTTACGATCTTGTAGCGGCTAATCAAGGCTTCACCCTCGGATACC
GTCACCAGGCGGCCGTTCTTGGCCTTCTTCGTACGCTGCATGGCAACGTGCGTGGTGTTTAACCGAATGC
AGGTTTCTACCAGGTCGTCTTTCTGCTTTCCGCCATCGGCTCGCCGGCAGAACTTGAGTACGTCCGCAAC
GTGTGGACGGAACACGCGGCCGGGCTTGTCTCCCTTCCCTTCCCGGTATCGGTTCATGGATTCGGTTAGA
TGGGAAACCGCCATCAGTACCAGGTCGTAATCCCACACACTGGCCATGCCGGCCGGCCCTGCGGAAACCT
CTACGTGCCCGTCTGGAAGCTCGTAGCGGATCACCTCGCCAGCTCGTCGGTCACGCTTCGACAGACGGAA
AACGGCCACGTCCATGATGCTGCGACTATCGCGGGTGCCCACGTCATAGAGCATCGGAACGAAAAAATCT
GGTTGCTCGTCGCCCTTGGGCGGCTTCCTAATCGACGGCGCACCGGCTGCCGGCGGTTGCCGGGATTCTT
TGCGGATTCGATCAGCGGCCGCTTGCCACGATTCACCGGGGCGTGCTTCTGCCTCGATGCGTTGCCGCTG
GGCGGCCTGCGCGGCCTTCAACTTCTCCACCAGGTCATCACCCAGCGCCGCGCCGATTTGTACCGGGCCG
GATGGTTTGCGACCGCTCACGCCGATTCCTCGGGCTTGGGGGTTCCAGTGCCATTGCAGGGCCGGCAGAC
AACCCAGCCGCTTACGCCTGGCCAACCGCCCGTTCCTCCACACATGGGGCATTCCACGGCGTCGGTGCCT
GGTTGTTCTTGATTTTCCATGCCGCCTCCTTTAGCCGCTAAAATTCATCTACTCATTTATTCATTTGCTC
ATTTACTCTGGTAGCTGCGCGATGTATTCAGATAGCAGCTCGGTAATGGTCTTGCCTTGGCGTACCGCGT
ACATCTTCAGCTTGGTGTGATCCTCCGCCGGCAACTGAAAGTTGACCCGCTTCATGGCTGGCGTGTCTGC
CAGGCTGGCCAACGTTGCAGCCTTGCTGCTGCGTGCGCTCGGACGGCCGGCACTTAGCGTGTTTGTGCTT
TTGCTCATTTTCTCTTTACCTCATTAACTCAAATGAGTTTTGATTTAATTTCAGCGGCCAGCGCCTGGAC
CTCGCGGGCAGCATCGCCCTCGGGTTCTGATTCAAGAACGGTTGTGCCGGCGGCGGCAGTGCCTGGGTAG
CTCACGCGCTGCGTGATACGGGACTCAAGAATGGGCAGCTCGTACCCGGCCAGCGCCTCGGCAACCTCAC
CGCCGATGCGCGTGCCTTTGATCGCCCGCGACACGACAAAGGCCGCTTGTAGCCTTCCATCCGTGACCTC
AATGCGCTGCTTAACCAGCTCCACCAGGTCGGCGGTGGCCCATATGTCGTAAGGGCTTGGCTGCACCGGA
ATCAGCACGAAGTCGGCTGCCTTGATCGCGGACACAGCCAAGTCCGCCGCCTGGGGCGCTCCGTCGATCA
CTACGAAGTCGCGCCGGCCGATGGCCTTCACGTCGCGGTCAATCGTCGGGCGGTCGATGCCGACAACGGT
TAGCGGTTGATCTTCCCGCACGGCCGCCCAATCGCGGGCACTGCCCTGGGGATCGGAATCGACTAACAGA
ACATCGGCCCCGGCGAGTTGCAGGGCGCGGGCTAGATGGGTTGCGATGGTCGTCTTGCCTGACCCGCCTT
TCTGGTTAAGTACAGCGATAACCTTCATGCGTTCCCCTTGCGTATTTGTTTATTTACTCATCGCATCATA
TACGCAGCGACCGCATGACGCAAGCTGTTTTACTCAAATACACATCACCTTTTTAGACGGCGGCGCTCGG
TTTCTTCAGCGGCCAAGCTGGCCGGCCAGGCCGCCAGCTTGGCATCAGACAAACCGGCCAGGATTTCATG
CAGCCGCACGGTTGAGACGTGCGCGGGCGGCTCGAACACGTACCCGGCCGCGATCATCTCCGCCTCGATC
TCTTCGGTAATGAAAAACGGTTCGTCCTGGCCGTCCTGGTGCGGTTTCATGCTTGTTCCTCTTGGCGTTC
ATTCTCGGCGGCCGCCAGGGCGTCGGCCTCGGTCAATGCGTCCTCACGGAAGGCACCGCGCCGCCTGGCC
TCGGTGGGCGTCACTTCCTCGCTGCGCTCAAGTGCGCGGTACAGGGTCGAGCGATGCACGCCAAGCAGTG
CAGCCGCCTCTTTCACGGTGCGGCCTTCCTGGTCGATCAGCTCGCGGGCGTGCGCGATCTGTGCCGGGGT
GAGGGTAGGGCGGGGGCCAAACTTCACGCCTCGGGCCTTGGCGGCCTCGCGCCCGCTCCGGGTGCGGTCG
ATGATTAGGGAACGCTCGAACTCGGCAATGCCGGCGAACACGGTCAACACCATGCGGCCGGCCGGCGTGG
TGGTGTCGGCCCACGGCTCTGCCAGGCTACGCAGGCCCGCGCCGGCCTCCTGGATGCGCTCGGCAATGTC
CAGTAGGTCGCGGGTGCTGCGGGCCAGGCGGTCTAGCCTGGTCACTGTCACAACGTCGCCAGGGCGTAGG
TGGTCAAGCATCCTGGCCAGCTCCGGGCGGTCGCGCCTGGTGCCGGTGATCTTCTCGGAAAACAGCTTGG
TGCAGCCGGCCGCGTGCAGTTCGGCCCGTTGGTTGGTCAAGTCCTGGTCGTCGGTGCTGACGCGGGCATA
GCCCAGCAGGCCAGCGGCGGCGCTCTTGTTCATGGCGTAATGTCTCCGGTTCTAGTCGCAAGTATTCTAC
TTTATGCGACTAAAACACGCGACAAGAAAACGCCAGGAAAAGGGCAGGGCGGCAGCCTGTCGCGTAACTT
AGGACTTGTGCGACATGTCGTTTTCAGAAGACGGCTGCACTGAACGTCAGAAGCCGACTGCACTATAGCA
GCGGAGGGGTTGGATCAAAGTACTTTAAAGTACTTTAAAGTACTTTAAAGTACTTTGATCCCGAGGGGAA
CCCTGTGGTTGGCATGCACATACAAATGGACGAACGGATAAACCTTTTCACGCCCTTTTAAATATCCGAT
TATTCTAATAAACGCTCTTTTCTCTTAGGTTTACCCGCCAATATATCCTGTCAAACACTGATAGTTTAAA
CTGAAGGCGGGAAACGACAATCTGATCCAAGCTCAAGCTAAGCTCTCAACTTTTGATTCGCTATTTGCAG
TGCACCTGTGGCGTTCATCACATCTTTTGTGACACTGTTTGCACTGGTCATTGCTATTACAAAGGACCTT
CCTGATGTTGAAGGAGATCGAAAGTAAGTAACTGCACGCATAACCATTTTCTTTCCGCTCTTTGGCTCAA
TCCATTTGACAGTCAAAGACAATGTTTAACCAGCTCCGTTTGATATATTGTCTTTATGTGTTTGTTCAAG
CATGTTTAGTTAATCATGCCTTTGATTGATCTTGAATAGGTTCCAAATATCAACCCTGGCAACAAAACTT
GGAGTGAGAAACATTGCATTCCTCGGTTCTGGACTTCTGCTAGTAAATTATGTTTCAGCCATATCACTAG
CTTTCTACATGCCTCAGGTGAATTCATCTATTTCCGTCTTAACTATTTCGGTTAATTAAAGCACGAACAC
CATTACTGCATGTAGAAGCTTGATAAACTATCGCCACCAATTTATTTTTGTTGCGATATTGTTACTTTCC
TCAGTATGCAGCTTTGAAAAGACCAACCCTCTTATCCTTTAACAATGAACAGGTTTTTAGAGGTAGCTTG
ATGATTCCTGCACATGTGATCTTGGCTTCAGGCTTAATTTTCCAGGTAAAGCATTATGAGATACTCTTAT
ATCTCTTACATACTTTTGAGATAATGCACAAGAACTTCATAACTATATGCTTTAGTTTCTGCATTTGACA
CTGCCAAATTCATTAATCTCTAATATCTTTGTTGTTGATCTTTGGTAGACATGGGTACTAGAAAAAGCAA
ACTACACCAAGGTAAAATACTTTTGTACAAACATAAACTCGTTATCACGGAACATCAATGGAGTGTATAT
CTAACGGAGTGTAGAAACATTTGATTATTGCAGGAAGCTATCTCAGGATATTATCGGTTTATATGGAATC
TCTTCTACGCAGAGTATCTGTTATTCCCCTTCCTCTAGCTTTCAATTTCATGGTGAGGATATGCAGTTTT
CTTTGTATATCATTCTTCTTCTTCTTTGTAGCTTGGAGTCAAAATCGGTTCCTTCATGTACATACATCAA
GGATATGTCCTTCTGAATTTTTATATCTTGCAATAAAAATGCTTGTACCAATTGAAACACCAGCTTTTTG
AGTTCTATGATCACTGACTTGGTTCTAACCAAAAAAAAAAAAATGTTTAATTTACATATCTAAAAGTAGG
TTTAGGGAAACCTAAACAGTAAAATATTTGTATATTATTCGAATTTCACTCATCATAAAAACTTAAATTG
CACCATAAAATTTTGTTTTACTATTAATGATGTAATTTGTGTAACTTAAGATAAAAATAATATTCCGTAA
GTTAACCGGCTAAAACCACGTATAAACCAGGGAACCTGTTAAACCGGTTCTTTACTGGATAAAGAAATGA
AAGCCCATGTAGACAGCTCCATTAGAGCCCAAACCCTAAATTTCTCATCTATATAAAAGGAGTGACATTA
GGGTTTTTGTTCGTCCTCTTAAAGCTTCTCGTTTTCTCTGCCGTCTCTCTCATTCGCGCGACGCAAACGA
TCTTCAGGTGATCTTCTTTCTCCAAATCCTCTCTCATAACTCTGATTTCGTACTTGTGTATTTGAGCTCA
CGCTCTGTTTCTCTCACCACAGCCATGCCTAAGAAGAAGAGGAAGGTTGCTAGTGATATCACAAGTTTGT
ACAAAAAAGCAGGCTTTTACCCATACGATGTTCCAGATTACGCTGATATCGCCGATCTACGCACGCTCGG
CTACAGCCAGCAGCAACAGGAGAAGATCAAACCGAAGGTTCGTTCGACAGTGGCGCAGCACCACGAGGCA
CTGGTCGGCCACGGGTTTACACACGCGCACATCGTTGCGTTAAGCCAACACCCGGCAGCGTTAGGGACCG
TCGCTGTCAAGTATCAGGACATGATCGCAGCGTTGCCAGAGGCGACACACGAAGCGATCGTTGGCGTCGG
CAAACAGTGGTCCGGCGCACGCGCTCTGGAGGCCTTGCTCACGGTGGCGGGAGAGTTGAGAGGTCCACCG
TTACAGTTGGACACAGGCCAACTTCTCAAGATTGCAAAACGTGGCGGCGTGACCGCAGTGGAGGCAGTGC
ATGCATGGCGCAATGCACTGACGGGTGCCCCGCTCAACCTGACCCCAGACCAGGTTGTGGCCATCGCCAG
CAACATAGGTGGCAAGCAGGCCCTCGAAACCGTCCAGAGACTGTTACCGGTTCTCTGCCAGGACCACGGC
CTGACCCCAGAACAGGTTGTGGCCATCGCCAGCAACATAGGTGGCAAGCAGGCCCTCGAAACCGTCCAGA
GACTGTTACCGGTTCTCTGCCAGGCCCACGGCCTGACCCCGGACCAGGTGGTTGCAATCGCGTCACACGA
TGGGGGAAAGCAGGCCCTAGAAACCGTTCAGCGACTCCTGCCCGTCCTGTGCCAGGCCCACGGCCTGACC
CCAGCCCAGGTTGTGGCCATCGCCAGCAACATAGGTGGCAAGCAGGCCCTCGAAACCGTCCAGAGACTGT
TACCGGTTCTCTGCCAGGACCACGGCCTGACCCCAGACCAAGTTGTCGCGATTGCAAGCAACAACGGAGG
CAAACAAGCCTTAGAAACAGTCCAGAGATTGTTGCCGGTGCTGTGCCAAGACCACGGCCTGACCCCAGAA
CAGGTTGTGGCCATCGCCAGCAACATAGGTGGCAAGCAGGCCCTCGAAACCGTCCAGAGACTGTTACCGG
TTCTCTGCCAGGCCCACGGCCTGACCCCCGACCAGGTTGTCGCTATTGCTAGTAACGGCGGAGGCAAACA
GGCGCTGGAAACAGTTCAGCGCCTCTTGCCGGTCTTGTGTCAGGCCCACGGCCTGACCCCAGCCCAGGTT
GTGGCCATCGCCAGCAACATAGGTGGCAAGCAGGCCCTCGAAACCGTCCAGAGACTGTTACCGGTTCTCT
GCCAGGACCACGGCCTGACCCCCGACCAGGTTGTCGCTATTGCTAGTAACGGCGGAGGCAAACAGGCGCT
GGAAACAGTTCAGCGCCTCTTGCCGGTCTTGTGTCAGGACCACGGCCTGACCCCAGAACAGGTTGTGGCC
ATCGCCAGCAACATAGGTGGCAAGCAGGCCCTCGAAACCGTCCAGAGACTGTTACCGGTTCTCTGCCAGG
CCCACGGCCTGACCCCGGACCAGGTGGTTGCAATCGCGTCACACGATGGGGGAAAGCAGGCCCTAGAAAC
CGTTCAGCGACTCCTGCCCGTCCTGTGCCAGGCCCACGGCCTGACCCCGGCCCAGGTGGTTGCAATCGCG
TCACACGATGGGGGAAAGCAGGCCCTAGAAACCGTTCAGCGACTCCTGCCCGTCCTGTGCCAGGACCACG
GCCTGACCCCCGACCAGGTTGTCGCTATTGCTAGTAACGGCGGAGGCAAACAGGCGCTGGAAACAGTTCA
GCGCCTCTTGCCGGTCTTGTGTCAGGACCACGGCCTGACCCCAGAACAAGTTGTCGCGATTGCAAGCAAC
AACGGAGGCAAACAAGCCTTAGAAACAGTCCAGAGATTGTTGCCGGTGCTGTGCCAAGCCCACGGCCTGA
CCCCCGACCAGGTTGTCGCTATTGCTAGTAACGGCGGAGGCAAACAGGCGCTGGAAACAGTTCAGCGCCT
CTTGCCGGTCTTGTGTCAGGCCCACGGCCTGACCCCAGCCCAGGTTGTGGCCATCGCCAGCAACATAGGT
GGCAAGCAGGCCCTCGAAACCGTCCAGAGACTGTTACCGGTTCTCTGCCAGGACCACGGCCTGACCCCAG
ACCAAGTTGTCGCGATTGCAAGCAACAACGGAGGCAAACAAGCCTTAGAAACAGTCCAGAGATTGTTGCC
GGTGCTGTGCCAAGACCACGGCCTGACCCCGGAACAGGTGGTTGCAATCGCGTCACACGATGGGGGAAAG
CAGGCCCTAGAAACCGTTCAGCGACTCCTGCCCGTCCTGTGCCAGGCCCACGGCCTGACCCCAGACCAAG
TTGTCGCGATTGCAAGCAACAACGGAGGCAAACAAGCCTTAGAAACAGTCCAGAGATTGTTGCCTGTGCT
GTGCCAAGCCCACGGCCTGACCCCGGCCCAGGTGGTTGCAATCGCGTCACACGATGGGGGAAAGCAGGCC
CTAGAAACCGTTCAGCGACTCCTGCCCGTCCTGTGCCAGGACCACGGCCTGACCCCTGAGCAGGTAGTGG
CTATTGCATCCCACGACGGGGGCAGACCCGCACTGGAGTCAATTGTTGCCCAGTTATCTCGCCCTGATCC
GGCGTTGGCCGCGTTGACCAACGACCACCTCGTCGCCTTGGCCTGCCTCGGCGGGCGTCCTGCGCTGGAT
GCAGTGAAAAAGGGATTGGGGGGGTCTGGATCGTATGCTTTAGGACCGTATCAGATCTCAGCTCCACAAT
TGCCTGCATATAACGGACAAACTGTTGGGACCTTTTACTACGTTAACGATGCTGGTGGATTGGAGTCCAA
AGTGTTCTCTTCTGGTGGCCCAACTCCATATCCCAATTATGCGAATGCAGGCCATGTTGAAGGTCAATCA
GCCCTATTCATGAGAGATAACGGAATAAGTGAAGGACTGGTGTTTCACAACAATCCAGAAGGTACTTGTG
GATTTTGCGTAAACATGACTGAGACACTTCTCCCAGAAAATGCCAAGATGACAGTTGTACCTCCTGAAGG
TTCTGGTGGATCGACAAACCTTTCAGACATTATCGAGAAAGAGACAGGCAAACAGCTAGTGATTCAAGAG
TCCATTCTCATGCTTCCCGAAGAAGTTGAGGAAGTCATTGGGAATAAGCCGGAAAGTGACATACTCGTTC
ATACGGCTTACGATGAGAGCACGGATGAGAATGTCATGTTGCTTACCAGTGATGCACCTGAATACAAACC
TTGGGCTTTAGTCATCCAGGACAGCAATGGTGAGAACAAGATCAAGATGCTGTGATAACTCGAGCGATCC
TCTAGACACCCAACTTTTCTATACAAAGTTGTGAATATGAAGATGAAGATGAAATATTTGGTGTGTCAAA
TAAAAAGCTTGTGTGCTTAAGTTTGTGTTTTTTTCTTGGCTTGTTGTGTTATGAATTTGTGGCTTTTTCT
AATATTAAATGAATGTAAGATCTCATTATAATGAATAAACAAATGTTTCTATAATCCATTGTGAATGTTT
TGTTGGATCTCTTCTGCAGCATATAACTACTGTATGTGCTATGGTATGGACTATGGAATATGATTAAAGA
TAAGATGGGCTCATAGAGTAAAACGAGGCGAGGGACCTATAAACCTCCCTTCATCATGCTATTTCATGAT
CTATTTTATAAAATAAAGATGTAGAAAAAAGTAAGCGTAATAACCGCAAAACAAATGATTTAAAACATGG
CACATAATGAGGAGATTAAGTTCGGTTTACGTTTATTTTAGTACTAATTGTAACGTGAGACTACGTATCG
GGAATCGCCTAATTAAAGCATTAATGCGAACCTGATTAGATTCACCGACCCTCCTATCGTGTCGACCTTT
CTGTTTCTTAGAATTTTTTGGTAGTCTATGTACTAATAATGTCAGCTTCGTATTTATTTCATAAGCAATT
TGCATTTGCAATTTGTTTTTTACTTTTATTTTTATTGTATTGTGGAATGTGGACTCGTACCAACATGAAG
TTATATACCACCAAAAAAATTACAGTTAGTCAAAAGATTCACGAGTGAGAGCTACTTATGATTGTCTTTT
ACGTATATGTCTAATTGTCTATTTGCTCAATAATCTTTGTACTTTCTTTTGTCGTTGATAAATCTAGAGG
ATCCCCCTCAACTTTTGATTCGCTATTTGCAGTGCACCTGTGGCGTTCATCACATCTTTTGTGACACTGT
TTGCACTGGTCATTGCTATTACAAAGGACCTTCCTGATGTTGAAGGAGATCGAAAGTAAGTAACTGCACG
CATAACCATTTTCTTTCCGCTCTTTGGCTCAATCCATTTGACAGTCAAAGACAATGTTTAACCAGCTCCG
TTTGATATATTGTCTTTATGTGTTTGTTCAAGCATGTTTAGTTAATCATGCCTTTGATTGATCTTGAATA
GGTTCCAAATATCAACCCTGGCAACAAAACTTGGAGTGAGAAACATTGCATTCCTCGGTTCTGGACTTCT
GCTAGTAAATTATGTTTCAGCCATATCACTAGCTTTCTACATGCCTCAGGTGAATTCATCTATTTCCGTC
TTAACTATTTCGGTTAATTAAAGCACGAACACCATTACTGCATGTAGAAGCTTGATAAACTATCGCCACC
AATTTATTTTTGTTGCGATATTGTTACTTTCCTCAGTATGCAGCTTTGAAAAGACCAACCCTCTTATCCT
TTAACAATGAACAGGTTTTTAGAGGTAGCTTGATGATTCCTGCACATGTGATCTTGGCTTCAGGCTTAAT
TTTCCAGGTAAAGCATTATGAGATACTCTTATATCTCTTACATACTTTTGAGATAATGCACAAGAACTTC
ATAACTATATGCTTTAGTTTCTGCATTTGACACTGCCAAATTCATTAATCTCTAATATCTTTGTTGTTGA
TCTTTGGTAGACATGGGTACTAGAAAAAGCAAACTACACCAAGGTAAAATACTTTTGTACAAACATAAAC
TCGTTATCACGGAACATCAATGGAGTGTATATCTAACGGAGTGTAGAAACATTTGATTATTGCAGGAAGC
TATCTCAGGATATTATCGGTTTATATGGAATCTCTTCTACGCAGAGTATCTGTTATTCCCCTTCCTCTAG
CTTTCAATTTCATGGTGAGGATATGCAGTTTTCTTTGTATATCATTCTTCTTCTTCTTTGTAGCTTGGAG
TCAAAATCGGTTCCTTCATGTACATACATCAAGGATATGTCCTTCTGAATTTTTATATCTTGCAATAAAA
ATGCTTGTACCAATTGAAACACCAGCTTTTTGAGTTCTATGATCACTGACTTGGTTCTAACCAAAAAAAA
AAAAATGTTTAATTTACATATCTAAAAGTAGGTTTAGGGAAACCTAAACAGTAAAATATTTGTATATTAT
TCGAATTTCACTCATCATAAAAACTTAAATTGCACCATAAAATTTTGTTTTACTATTAATGATGTAATTT
GTGTAACTTAAGATAAAAATAATATTCCGTAAGTTAACCGGCTAAAACCACGTATAAACCAGGGAACCTG
TTAAACCGGTTCTTTACTGGATAAAGAAATGAAAGCCCATGTAGACAGCTCCATTAGAGCCCAAACCCTA
AATTTCTCATCTATATAAAAGGAGTGACATTAGGGTTTTTGTTCGTCCTCTTAAAGCTTCTCGTTTTCTC
TGCCGTCTCTCTCATTCGCGCGACGCAAACGATCTTCAGGTGATCTTCTTTCTCCAAATCCTCTCTCATA
ACTCTGATTTCGTACTTGTGTATTTGAGCTCACGCTCTGTTTCTCTCACCACAGCCATGCCTAAGAAGAA
GAGGAAGGTTACAACTTTGTATAATAAAGTTGATAAGGAGACCGCCGCTGCCAAGTTCGAGAGACAGCAC
ATGGACAGCATCGATATCGCCGATCTACGCACGCTCGGCTACAGCCAGCAGCAACAGGAGAAGATCAAAC
CGAAGGTTCGTTCGACAGTGGCGCAGCACCACGAGGCACTGGTCGGCCACGGGTTTACACACGCGCACAT
CGTTGCGTTAAGCCAACACCCGGCAGCGTTAGGGACCGTCGCTGTCAAGTATCAGGACATGATCGCAGCG
TTGCCAGAGGCGACACACGAAGCGATCGTTGGCGTCGGCAAACAGTGGTCCGGCGCACGCGCTCTGGAGG
CCTTGCTCACGGTGGCGGGAGAGTTGAGAGGTCCACCGTTACAGTTGGACACAGGCCAACTTCTCAAGAT
TGCAAAACGTGGCGGCGTGACCGCAGTGGAGGCAGTGCATGCATGGCGCAATGCACTGACGGGTGCCCCG
CTCAACCTGACCCCGGACCAGGTGGTTGCAATCGCGTCACACGATGGGGGAAAGCAGGCCCTAGAAACCG
TTCAGCGACTCCTGCCCGTCCTGTGCCAGGACCACGGCCTGACCCCAGAACAGGTTGTGGCCATCGCCAG
CAACATAGGTGGCAAGCAGGCCCTCGAAACCGTCCAGAGACTGTTACCGGTTCTCTGCCAGGCCCACGGC
CTGACCCCAGACCAGGTTGTGGCCATCGCCAGCAACATAGGTGGCAAGCAGGCCCTCGAAACCGTCCAGA
GACTGTTACCGGTTCTCTGCCAGGCCCACGGCCTGACCCCGGCCCAGGTGGTTGCAATCGCGTCACACGA
TGGGGGAAAGCAGGCCCTAGAAACCGTTCAGCGACTCCTGCCCGTCCTGTGCCAGGACCACGGCCTGACC
CCAGACCAAGTTGTCGCGATTGCAAGCAACAACGGAGGCAAACAAGCCTTAGAAACAGTCCAGAGATTGT
TGCCGGTGCTGTGCCAAGACCACGGCCTGACCCCAGAACAAGTTGTCGCGATTGCAAGCAACAACGGAGG
CAAACAAGCCTTAGAAACAGTCCAGAGATTGTTGCCGGTGCTGTGCCAAGCCCACGGCCTGACCCCAGAC
CAGGTTGTGGCCATCGCCAGCAACATAGGTGGCAAGCAGGCCCTCGAAACCGTCCAGAGACTGTTACCGG
TTCTCTGCCAGGCCCACGGCCTGACCCCAGCCCAAGTTGTCGCGATTGCAAGCAACAACGGAGGCAAACA
AGCCTTAGAAACAGTCCAGAGATTGTTGCCGGTGCTGTGCCAAGACCACGGCCTGACCCCAGACCAAGTT
GTCGCGATTGCAAGCAACAACGGAGGCAAACAAGCCTTAGAAACAGTCCAGAGATTGTTGCCGGTGCTGT
GCCAAGACCACGGCCTGACCCCCGAACAGGTTGTCGCTATTGCTAGTAACGGCGGAGGCAAACAGGCGCT
GGAAACAGTTCAGCGCCTCTTGCCGGTCTTGTGTCAGGCCCACGGCCTGACCCCAGACCAAGTTGTCGCG
ATTGCAAGCAACAACGGAGGCAAACAAGCCTTAGAAACAGTCCAGAGATTGTTGCCTGTGCTGTGCCAAG
CCCACGGCCTGACCCCGGCCCAGGTGGTTGCAATCGCGTCACACGATGGGGGAAAGCAGGCCCTAGAAAC
CGTTCAGCGACTCCTGCCCGTCCTGTGCCAGGACCACGGCCTGACCCCAGACCAGGTTGTGGCCATCGCC
AGCAACATAGGTGGCAAGCAGGCCCTCGAAACCGTCCAGAGACTGTTACCGGTTCTCTGCCAGGACCACG
GCCTGACCCCAGAACAGGTTGTGGCCATCGCCAGCAACATAGGTGGCAAGCAGGCCCTCGAAACCGTCCA
GAGACTGTTACCGGTTCTCTGCCAGGCCCACGGCCTGACCCCCGACCAGGTTGTCGCTATTGCTAGTAAC
GGCGGAGGCAAACAGGCGCTGGAAACAGTTCAGCGCCTCTTGCCGGTCTTGTGTCAGGCCCACGGCCTGA
CCCCAGCCCAAGTTGTCGCGATTGCAAGCAACAACGGAGGCAAACAAGCCTTAGAAACAGTCCAGAGATT
GTTGCCGGTGCTGTGCCAAGACCACGGCCTGACCCCAGACCAAGTTGTCGCGATTGCAAGCAACAACGGA
GGCAAACAAGCCTTAGAAACAGTCCAGAGATTGTTGCCGGTGCTGTGCCAAGACCACGGCCTGACCCCGG
AACAGGTGGTTGCAATCGCGTCACACGATGGGGGAAAGCAGGCCCTAGAAACCGTTCAGCGACTCCTGCC
CGTCCTGTGCCAGGCCCACGGCCTGACCCCTGAGCAGGTAGTGGCTATTGCATCCCACGACGGGGGCAGA
CCCGCACTGGAGTCAATTGTTGCCCAGTTATCTCGCCCTGATCCGGCGTTGGCCGCGTTGACCAACGACC
ACCTCGTCGCCTTGGCCTGCCTCGGCGGGCGTCCTGCGCTGGATGCAGTGAAAAAGGGATTGGGGGGTTC
TGCGATTCCAGTTAAGAGAGGAGCTACAGGAGAAACGAAAGTCTTTACTGGGAATTCCAATTCTCCCAAA
TCACCGACTAAAGGCGGATGTAGTGGTGGTAGTACCAATCTTTCCGACATTATCGAGAAGGAAACAGGTA
AACAACTCGTAATCCAAGAAAGCATACTGATGCTTCCTGAAGAGGTTGAAGAGGTCATAGGGAACAAACC
TGAAAGCGACATTTTGGTTCATACTGCCTATGATGAGTCTACAGATGAGAACGTGATGTTGCTAACCTCA
GATGCACCTGAATACAAGCCATGGGCTTTAGTGATTCAGGATTCGAATGGAGAGAACAAGATCAAGATGC
TCTGATAACTCGAGCGATCCTCTAGAACCCAGCTTTCTTGTACAAAGTGGTGATATCCCG
Features (pLannotate 1.2.2; 42 found; start..end, strand, type, name):
     62..221     +  polyA_signal   CaMV poly(A) signal (fragment): cauliflower mosaic virus polyadenylation signal
    689..1213    -  CDS            MSR4 (fragment): MSRA4_ARATH - Also known as PMSR, PMSR4. Experimental evidence at protein level: Swiss-Prot protein existence level 1. Catalyzes the reduction of methionine sulfoxide (MetSO) to methionine in proteins. Plays a protective role against oxidative stress by restoring activity to proteins that have been inactivated by methionine oxidation. Prevents the methionine sulfoxidation of the heat shock protein HSP21 and its subsequent inactivation. MSRA family specifically reduces the MetSO S-enantiomer. From Arabidopsis thaliana (Mouse-ear cress).
   1755..2471    +  CDS            OLEO2_BRANA: Experimental evidence at protein level: Swiss-Prot protein existence level 1. May have a structural role to stabilize the lipid body during desiccation of the seed by preventing coalescence of the oil. Probably interacts with both lipid and phospholipid moieties of lipid bodies. May also provide recognition signals for specific lipase anchorage in lipolysis during seedling growth. From Brassica napus (Rape).
   2489..2513    -  protein_bind   attB2: mutant version of attB; recombination site for the Gateway® BP reaction BP Clonase™
   2526..3239    +  CDS            EGFP: EGFP is a basic (constitutively fluorescent) green fluorescent protein published in 1996, derived from Aequorea victoria. It is reported to be a rapidly-maturing weak dimer with moderate acid sensitivity.
   3249..3325    +  CDS            GUS (fragment): β-glucuronidase; uidA (or gusA) from E. coli
   3320..3416    +  CDS            GUS (fragment): β-glucuronidase; uidA (or gusA) from E. coli
   3493..3652    +  polyA_signal   CaMV poly(A) signal (fragment): cauliflower mosaic virus polyadenylation signal
   3765..3944    +  promoter       NOS promoter: nopaline synthase promoter
   3978..4769    +  CDS            neo: KKA2_KLEPN - Also known as kan, nptII. Experimental evidence at protein level: Swiss-Prot protein existence level 1. Resistance to kanamycin, neomycin, paromomycin, ribostamycin, butirosin and gentamicin B. From Klebsiella pneumoniae.
   4812..5064    +  terminator     NOS terminator: nopaline synthase terminator and poly(A) signal
   5157..5181    -  misc_feature   LB T-DNA repeat: left border repeat from nopaline C58 T-DNA
   5440..5463    +  promoter       Pc promoter (fragment): intI1 (promoter lies within the coding sequence); class 1 integron promoter
   5639..5695    +  CDS            GmR (fragment): gentamycin acetyltransferase; aacC1; confers resistance to gentamycin
   5706..6493    +  CDS            SmR (fragment): aminoglycoside adenylyltransferase (Murphy, 1985); aadA; confers resistance to spectinomycin and streptomycin
   6739..7327    +  rep_origin     ori: high-copy-number ColE1/pMB1/pBR322/pUC origin of replication
   7513..7653    -  misc_feature   bom: basis of mobility region from pBR322
   7755..7794    -  CDS            rop (fragment): Rop protein, which maintains plasmids at low copy number; rop
   7997..8191    -  rep_origin     pVS1 oriV: origin of replication for the Pseudomonas plasmid pVS1 (Heeb et al., 2000)
   8257..9330    -  CDS            pVS1 RepA: replication protein from the Pseudomonas plasmid pVS1 (Heeb et al., 2000)
   9759..10388   -  CDS            pVS1 StaA: stability protein from the Pseudomonas plasmid pVS1 (Heeb et al., 2000)
  10948..11349   -  CDS            Y4CG_SINFN (fragment): Protein inferred from homology: Swiss-Prot protein existence level 3. From Sinorhizobium fredii (strain NBRC 101917 / NGR234).
  11719..11743   -  misc_feature   RB T-DNA repeat: right border repeat from nopaline C58 T-DNA
  11829..12200   +  CDS            HST (fragment): HSTC_ARATH - Also known as HPT2, VTE2-2. Experimental evidence at protein level: Swiss-Prot protein existence level 1. Involved in the synthesis of plastoquinone-9. Can use both homogentisic acid and 2,5-dihydroxyphenylacetic acid gamma-lactone as prenyl acceptors, and solanesyl diphosphate > farnesyl diphosphate > geranylgeranyl diphosphate >> phytyl diphosphate as prenyl donors. Do not catalyze the decardoxylation of homogentisate uncoupled from prenylation. From Arabidopsis thaliana (Mouse-ear cress).
  12352..12435   +  CDS            HST (fragment): HSTC_ARATH - Also known as HPT2, VTE2-2. Experimental evidence at protein level: Swiss-Prot protein existence level 1. Involved in the synthesis of plastoquinone-9. Can use both homogentisic acid and 2,5-dihydroxyphenylacetic acid gamma-lactone as prenyl acceptors, and solanesyl diphosphate > farnesyl diphosphate > geranylgeranyl diphosphate >> phytyl diphosphate as prenyl donors. Do not catalyze the decardoxylation of homogentisate uncoupled from prenylation. From Arabidopsis thaliana (Mouse-ear cress).
  12701..12775   +  CDS            HST (fragment): HSTC_ARATH - Also known as HPT2, VTE2-2. Experimental evidence at protein level: Swiss-Prot protein existence level 1. Involved in the synthesis of plastoquinone-9. Can use both homogentisic acid and 2,5-dihydroxyphenylacetic acid gamma-lactone as prenyl acceptors, and solanesyl diphosphate > farnesyl diphosphate > geranylgeranyl diphosphate >> phytyl diphosphate as prenyl donors. Do not catalyze the decardoxylation of homogentisate uncoupled from prenylation. From Arabidopsis thaliana (Mouse-ear cress).
  13501..13525   +  protein_bind   attB1: mutant version of attB; recombination site for the Gateway® BP reaction BP Clonase™
  13528..13554   +  CDS            3xHA (fragment): three tandem HA epitope tags
  13564..14070   +  CDS            avrXa10 (fragment): AVX10_XANOO - Experimental evidence at protein level: Swiss-Prot protein existence level 1. Avirulence protein. Induces the hypersensitive response (HR)in rice plants carrying the resistance gene Xa10. Activity depends on the presence of the core repeat domains; replacement with repeat domains from other proteins (AvrBs3 of X.euvesicatoria (AC P14727) or AvrXa7 of this organism) does not elicit the HR. Probably acts as a transcription factor in its host plant (rice) to induce plant resistance or disease. From Xanthomonas oryzae pv. oryzae.
  16069..16188   +  CDS            avrBs3 (fragment): AVRB3_XANEU - Experimental evidence at protein level: Swiss-Prot protein existence level 1. Avirulence protein. Acts as a transcription factor in C.annuum plants. In susceptible plants lacking the Bs3 resistance gene induces expression of a number of genes, including genes homologous to a family of auxin-induced genes, alpha-expansin genes, pectate lyase, anthocyanidin glucoside rhamnosyl transferase and at least one transcription factor, UPA20. Their expression leads to plant hypertrophy in mesophyll cells, probably mainly mediated by UPA20 (PubMed:17962565). In resistant plants induces the h
  16189..16524   +  CDS            dddA (fragment): DDDA_BURC1 - Experimental evidence at protein level: Swiss-Prot protein existence level 1. Toxic component of a toxin-immunity protein module, which functions as a cellular contact-dependent growth inhibition (CDI) system. CDI modules allow bacteria to communicate with and inhibit the growth of closely related neighboring bacteria in a contact-dependent fashion. Bacteria that have this module inhibit or kill bacteria without it, giving them a growth advantage. Probably specifically inhibited by cognate immunity protein DddI (Probable). The C-terminal 163 residue fragment has double-stranded DN
  16534..16782   +  CDS            UGI: UNGI_BPPB2 - Experimental evidence at protein level: Swiss-Prot protein existence level 1. This protein binds specifically and reversibly to the host uracil-DNA glycosylase, preventing removal of uracil residues from PBS2 DNA by the host uracil-excision repair system. From Bacillus phage PBS2 (Bacteriophage PBS2).
  16811..16831   -  protein_bind   attB4: mutant version of attB; core recombination site for the Gateway® BP reaction BP Clonase™
  16836..17084   +  terminator     HSP terminator: efficient transcription terminator from the Arabidopsis thaliana heat shock protein 18.2 gene (Nagaya et al., 2010)
  17671..18042   +  CDS            HST (fragment): HSTC_ARATH - Also known as HPT2, VTE2-2. Experimental evidence at protein level: Swiss-Prot protein existence level 1. Involved in the synthesis of plastoquinone-9. Can use both homogentisic acid and 2,5-dihydroxyphenylacetic acid gamma-lactone as prenyl acceptors, and solanesyl diphosphate > farnesyl diphosphate > geranylgeranyl diphosphate >> phytyl diphosphate as prenyl donors. Do not catalyze the decardoxylation of homogentisate uncoupled from prenylation. From Arabidopsis thaliana (Mouse-ear cress).
  18194..18277   +  CDS            HST (fragment): HSTC_ARATH - Also known as HPT2, VTE2-2. Experimental evidence at protein level: Swiss-Prot protein existence level 1. Involved in the synthesis of plastoquinone-9. Can use both homogentisic acid and 2,5-dihydroxyphenylacetic acid gamma-lactone as prenyl acceptors, and solanesyl diphosphate > farnesyl diphosphate > geranylgeranyl diphosphate >> phytyl diphosphate as prenyl donors. Do not catalyze the decardoxylation of homogentisate uncoupled from prenylation. From Arabidopsis thaliana (Mouse-ear cress).
  18543..18617   +  CDS            HST (fragment): HSTC_ARATH - Also known as HPT2, VTE2-2. Experimental evidence at protein level: Swiss-Prot protein existence level 1. Involved in the synthesis of plastoquinone-9. Can use both homogentisic acid and 2,5-dihydroxyphenylacetic acid gamma-lactone as prenyl acceptors, and solanesyl diphosphate > farnesyl diphosphate > geranylgeranyl diphosphate >> phytyl diphosphate as prenyl donors. Do not catalyze the decardoxylation of homogentisate uncoupled from prenylation. From Arabidopsis thaliana (Mouse-ear cress).
  19332..19352   +  protein_bind   attB3: mutant version of attB; core recombination site for the Gateway® BP reaction BP Clonase™
  19412..19918   +  CDS            avrBs3 (fragment): AVRB3_XANEU - Experimental evidence at protein level: Swiss-Prot protein existence level 1. Avirulence protein. Acts as a transcription factor in C.annuum plants. In susceptible plants lacking the Bs3 resistance gene induces expression of a number of genes, including genes homologous to a family of auxin-induced genes, alpha-expansin genes, pectate lyase, anthocyanidin glucoside rhamnosyl transferase and at least one transcription factor, UPA20. Their expression leads to plant hypertrophy in mesophyll cells, probably mainly mediated by UPA20 (PubMed:17962565). In resistant plants induces the h
  21713..21859   +  CDS            avrBs3 (fragment): AVRB3_XANEU - Experimental evidence at protein level: Swiss-Prot protein existence level 1. Avirulence protein. Acts as a transcription factor in C.annuum plants. In susceptible plants lacking the Bs3 resistance gene induces expression of a number of genes, including genes homologous to a family of auxin-induced genes, alpha-expansin genes, pectate lyase, anthocyanidin glucoside rhamnosyl transferase and at least one transcription factor, UPA20. Their expression leads to plant hypertrophy in mesophyll cells, probably mainly mediated by UPA20 (PubMed:17962565). In resistant plants induces the h
  21944..22192   +  CDS            UGI: UNGI_BPPB2 - Experimental evidence at protein level: Swiss-Prot protein existence level 1. This protein binds specifically and reversibly to the host uracil-DNA glycosylase, preventing removal of uracil residues from PBS2 DNA by the host uracil-excision repair system. From Bacillus phage PBS2 (Bacteriophage PBS2).
  22217..22241   -  protein_bind   attB2: mutant version of attB; recombination site for the Gateway® BP reaction BP Clonase™
