[The description below was written by a language model from this plasmid's Addgene catalogue record and pLannotate feature annotations shown in this document.]
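Description:
nTALECD for_PKT3 exon12_1397NC is a 22.25 kb Ti binary plant expression vector built on the pK7WG2 backbone by multisite Gateway recombination. It is intended for Agrobacterium-mediated delivery of a TALE-based cytidine deaminase base editor into plants. It replicates in E. coli from a high-copy ColE1/pUC-type origin (with a pBR322 bom site) and in Agrobacterium through the pVS1 oriV, RepA and StaA functions. Bacterial selection is by spectinomycin, conferred by the aadA (SmR) gene.

Between the nopaline-type right and left T-DNA borders lie two editor expression units, delimited by attB1/attB4 and attB3/attB2 sites. Each encodes a TALE DNA-binding protein, detected as avrXa10/avrBs3-like N- and C-terminal flanks around an unannotated repeat array, fused to the uracil glycosylase inhibitor UGI. The first unit carries an HA-tag fragment, an annotated fragment of the DddA double-stranded DNA deaminase, and an Arabidopsis HSP18.2 terminator. In the second unit, the short gap between the TALE C-terminus and UGI is unannotated; it would be consistent with the complementary split-DddA half implied by "1397NC", but the table does not confirm this. The promoters are not annotated. Identical stretches of Arabidopsis genomic sequence (scored as HST fragments) sit upstream of each unit and may contain them. When the two TALEs bind adjacent sites, the deaminase halves are expected to reassemble and convert C to T, here to introduce an amino acid change in exon 12 of AtPKT3.

The T-DNA also contains an oleosin–EGFP fusion with a CaMV poly(A) signal, which probably serves as a seed fluorescence marker, and a NOS promoter–nptII–NOS terminator cassette for kanamycin selection of transformed plants.
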