Addgene plasmid #193379: nTALECD for_PKT3 exon12_1397NC
Purpose: nTALECD (1397NC) expression vector
Depositing lab: Shin-ichi Arimura. Depositing organization: The University of Tokyo. Publication: TALE-based C-to-T base editor for multiple homologous genes with flexible precision. Hosoda A, Nakazato I, Okuno M, Itoh T, Takanashi H, Tsutsumi N, Arimura SI. Plant Biotechnol (Tokyo). 2024 Dec 25;41(4):357-365. doi: 10.5511/plantbiotechnology.24.0510a. PubMed 40083573.
Backbone
  Vector backbone: pK7WG2
  Vector type: Plant Expression
Growth in bacteria
  Bacterial resistance: Spectinomycin, 50 μg/mL
  Growth temperature: 37°C
  Growth strain: DH5alpha
  Copy number: High Copy
Gene/Insert
  Gene/Insert name: For specific C-to-T base editing to introduce an amino acid mutation in the coding sequence of AtPKT3.
  Species: Synthetic
  Cloning method: Gateway Cloning
Terms and licenses: Academic/Nonprofit Terms; Industry Terms: Not Available to Industry
Depositor comments: Ti binary vector constructed by multisite Gateway. Please visit https://doi.org/10.1101/2023.02.27.530312 for bioRxiv preprint.
How to cite: nTALECD for_PKT3 exon12_1397NC was a gift from Shin-ichi Arimura (Addgene plasmid # 193379 ; http://n2t.net/addgene:193379 ; RRID:Addgene_193379)
